>Addgene plasmid #55029 | mCherry-Desmoglein1-C-18 | addgene full sequence | sequence record 444171 | Addgene NGS Result
AAAATTACTGCCATCCAGTTAGCTGAGAACTCTTCATCCAAATCAATTACTCTAATTTCGAGCAAATTTG
AATTTAGAGTATTTTCTTGAATTTCTATGGTATATGAAGACTGTTCCATGTAAGGGATATTATCATTGAC
ATCGAGGATTTTAATGTTGCACTCACATTCCGCTGACATGCCATCTGCCCCACCATCTCGGTCAGAGCCT
CTTACAGCAAGAGCATACTGGCCGTATTGCTCTCTGTCTAGAAAATTATTCATCGTTCGAATTTCTCCAG
TATTTCTGTTGATAATAAACATTGGTGAATCTGAAGGTTCTTGTCTTATAATCTTGAAGGCTATTTTTGA
GTTCAAATTGTTCGGTTCATCTGCGTCAGTAGCATTGAGTATCATCACCAGTGTATTTGCATTAGAATTT
TCTTCTATTTGTCCTGCAAATGTAGCCATTGAAAACACTGGAGGGTTGTCATTTATATCCAAAACCCTGA
CTCTGAGCTCTAGAGGCCTCTCTAAATCTTGGCCCATTGAGTTCAGAGCTCGGCAGTAGATAATGAAGAA
AGGAGTGACCTCTCGATCAACTATGGATGTTATATTAATTTCACCAGTTTTCTGATTAATGACAAAGATC
CCATATGGTGGCTGATCAATTCCTACTCCAGAGATGCGGTATGTAACTTGCTGGTTTGCAGCACAATCTG
AGTGAATTTTGGCGATTGGGTTCCTCTTTGAGTTGTCTTCACCTTCACGACAGGCTGCTGCGAACTTGAT
CCATTCACGTTTCTGCCTTCGGATTGAATGCCATTTGATGGTGCCATTTTTAGTGTTATAATCTCTTACC
TGGATTCGGAACTCACTGTTAACTTCTACCACCACCAGAAAAATGAACAGCACTGCAACTACTCTGAAGA
AACTCCAGTCGCTTCCGCTTCCGCCGGATGCGCTGCCTCCACCGCTGCCAGATCTGAGTCCGGACTTGTA
CAGCTCGTCCATGCCGCCGGTGGAGTGGCGGCCCTCGGCGCGTTCGTACTGTTCCACGATGGTGTAGTCC
TCGTTGTGGGAGGTGATGTCCAACTTGATGTTGACGTTGTAGGCGCCGGGCAGCTGCACGGGCTTCTTGG
CCTTGTAGGTGGTCTTGACCTCAGCGTCGTAGTGGCCGCCGTCCTTCAGCTTCAGCCTCTGCTTGATCTC
GCCCTTCAGGGCGCCGTCCTCGGGGTACATCCGCTCGGAGGAGGCCTCCCAGCCCATGGTCTTCTTCTGC
ATTACGGGGCCGTCGGAGGGGAAGTTGGTGCCGCGCAGCTTCACCTTGTAGATGAACTCGCCGTCCTGCA
GGGAGGAGTCCTGGGTCACGGTCACCACGCCGCCGTCCTCGAAGTTCATCACGCGCTCCCACTTGAAGCC
CTCGGGGAAGGACAGCTTCAAGTAGTCGGGGATGTCGGCGGGGTGCTTCACGTAGGCCTTGGAGCCGTAC
ATGAACTGAGGGGACAGGATGTCCCAGGCGAAGGGCAGGGGGCCACCCTTGGTCACCTTCAGCTTGGCGG
TCTGGGTGCCCTCGTAGGGGCGGCCCTCGCCCTCGCCCTCGATCTCGAACTCGTGGCCGTTCACGGAGCC
CTCCATGTGCACCTTGAAGCGCATGAACTCCTTGATGATGGCCATGTTATCCTCCTCGCCCTTGCTCACC
ATGGTGGCGACCGGTAGCGCTAGCGGATCTGACGGTTCACTAAACCAGCTCTGCTTATATAGACCTCCCA
CCGTACACGCCTACCGCCCATTTGCGTCAATGGGGCGGAGTTGTTACGACATTTTGGAAAGTCCCGTTGA
TTTTGGTGCCAAAACAAACTCCCATTGACGTCAATGGGGTGGAGACTTGGAAATCCCCGTGAGTCAAACC
GCTATCCACGCCCATTGATGTACTGCCAAAACCGCATCACCATGGTAATAGCGATGACTAATACGTAGAT
GTACTGCCAAGTAGGAAAGTCCCATAAGGTCATGTACTGGGCATAATGCCAGGCGGGCCATTTACCGTCA
TTGACGTCAATAGGGGGCGTACTTGGCATATGATACACTTGATGTACTGCCAAGTGGGCAGTTTACCGTA
AATACTCCACCCATTGACGTCAATGGAAAGTCCCTATTGGCGTTACTATGGGAACATACGTCATTATTGA
CGTCAATGGGCGGGGGTCGTTGGGCGGTCAGCCAGGCGGGCCATTTACCGTAAGTTATGTAACGCGGAAC
TCCATATATGGGCTATGAACTAATGACCCCGTAATTGATTACTATTAATAACTAATGCATGGCGGTAATA
CGGTTATCCACAGAATCAGGGGATAACGCAGGAAAGAACATGTGAGCAAAAGGCCAGCAAAAGGCCAGGA
ACCGTAAAAAGGCCGCGTTGCTGGCGTTTTTCCATAGGCTCCGCCCCCCTGACGAGCATCACAAAAATCG
ACGCTCAAGTCAGAGGTGGCGAAACCCGACAGGACTATAAAGATACCAGGCGTTTCCCCCTGGAAGCTCC
CTCGTGCGCTCTCCTGTTCCGACCCTGCCGCTTACCGGATACCTGTCCGCCTTTCTCCCTTCGGGAAGCG
TGGCGCTTTCTCATAGCTCACGCTGTAGGTATCTCAGTTCGGTGTAGGTCGTTCGCTCCAAGCTGGGCTG
TGTGCACGAACCCCCCGTTCAGCCCGACCGCTGCGCCTTATCCGGTAACTATCGTCTTGAGTCCAACCCG
GTAAGACACGACTTATCGCCACTGGCAGCAGCCACTGGTAACAGGATTAGCAGAGCGAGGTATGTAGGCG
GTGCTACAGAGTTCTTGAAGTGGTGGCCTAACTACGGCTACACTAGAAGAACAGTATTTGGTATCTGCGC
TCTGCTGAAGCCAGTTACCTTCGGAAAAAGAGTTGGTAGCTCTTGATCCGGCAAACAAACCACCGCTGGT
AGCGGTGGTTTTTTTGTTTGCAAGCAGCAGATTACGCGCAGAAAAAAAGGATCTCAAGAAGATCCTTTGA
TCTTTTCTACGGGGTCTGACGCTCAGTGGAACGAAAACTCACGTTAAGGGATTTTGGTCATGAGATTATC
AAAAAGGATCTTCACCTAGATCCTTTTAAATTAAAAATGAAGTTTTAAATCAATCTAAAGTATATATGAG
TAACCTGAGGCTATGGCAGGGCCTGCCGCCCCGACGTTGGCTGCGAGCCCTGGGCCTTCACCCGAACTTG
GGGGGTGGGGTGGGGAAAAGGAAGAAACGCGGGCGTATTGGCCCCAATGGGGTCTCGGTGGGGTATCGAC
AGAGTGCCAGCCCTGGGACCGAACCCCGCGTTTATGAACAAACGACCCAACACCGTGCGTTTTATTCTGT
CTTTTTATTGCCGTCATAGCGCGGGTTCCTTCCGGTATTGTCTCCTTCCGTGTTTCAGTTAGCCTCCCCC
TAGGGTGGGCGAAGAACTCCAGCATGAGATCCCCGCGCTGGAGGATCATCCAGCCGGCGTCCCGGAAAAC
GATTCCGAAGCCCAACCTTTCATAGAAGGCGGCGGTGGAATCGAAATCTCGTGATGGCAGGTTGGGCGTC
GCTTGGTCGGTCATTTCGAACCCCAGAGTCCCGCTCAGAAGAACTCGTCAAGAAGGCGATAGAAGGCGAT
GCGCTGCGAATCGGGAGCGGCGATACCGTAAAGCACGAGGAAGCGGTCAGCCCATTCGCCGCCAAGCTCT
TCAGCAATATCACGGGTAGCCAACGCTATGTCCTGATAGCGGTCCGCCACACCCAGCCGGCCACAGTCGA
TGAATCCAGAAAAGCGGCCATTTTCCACCATGATATTCGGCAAGCAGGCATCGCCATGGGTCACGACGAG
ATCCTCGCCGTCGGGCATGCTCGCCTTGAGCCTGGCGAACAGTTCGGCTGGCGCGAGCCCCTGATGCTCT
TCGTCCAGATCATCCTGATCGACAAGACCGGCTTCCATCCGAGTACGTGCTCGCTCGATGCGATGTTTCG
CTTGGTGGTCGAATGGGCAGGTAGCCGGATCAAGCGTATGCAGCCGCCGCATTGCATCAGCCATGATGGA
TACTTTCTCGGCAGGAGCAAGGTGAGATGACAGGAGATCCTGCCCCGGCACTTCGCCCAATAGCAGCCAG
TCCCTTCCCGCTTCAGTGACAACGTCGAGCACAGCTGCGCAAGGAACGCCCGTCGTGGCCAGCCACGATA
GCCGCGCTGCCTCGTCTTGCAGTTCATTCAGGGCACCGGACAGGTCGGTCTTGACAAAAAGAACCGGGCG
CCCCTGCGCTGACAGCCGGAACACGGCGGCATCAGAGCAGCCGATTGTCTGTTGTGCCCAGTCATAGCCG
AATAGCCTCTCCACCCAAGCGGCCGGAGAACCTGCGTGCAATCCATCTTGTTCAATCATGCGAAACGATC
CTCATCCTGTCTCTTGATCGATCTTTGCAAAAGCCTAGGCCTCCAAAAAAGCCTCCTCACTACTTCTGGA
ATAGCTCAGAGGCCGAGGCGGCCTCGGCCTCTGCATAAATAAAAAAAATTAGTCAGCCATGGGGCGGAGA
ATGGGCGGAACTGGGCGGAGTTAGGGGCGGGATGGGCGGAGTTAGGGGCGGGACTATGGTTGCTGACTAA
TTGAGATGCATGCTTTGCATACTTCTGCCTGCTGGGGAGCCTGGGGACTTTCCACACCTGGTTGCTGACT
AATTGAGATGCATGCTTTGCATACTTCTGCCTGCTGGGGAGCCTGGGGACTTTCCACACCCTAACTGACA
CACATTCCACAGCTGGTTCTTTCCGCCTCAGGACTCTTCCTTTTTCAATATTATTGAAGCATTTATCAGG
GTTATTGTCTCATGAGCGGATACATATTTGAATGTATTTAGAAAAATAAACAAATAGGGGTTCCGCGCAC
ATTTCCCCGAAAAGTGCCACCTG
[124 nt withheld, positions 4924-5047]
C
[91 nt withheld, positions 5049-5139]
A
[49 nt withheld, positions 5141-5189]
CCTTTGACGTTGGAGTCCACGTTCTTT
[37 nt withheld, positions 5217-5253]
ACCCTATCTCGGTCTATTCTTTTGATTTATAAGGGATTTTGCCGATTTCGGCCTATTGGTTAAAAAATGA
GCTGATTTAACAAAAATTTAACGCGAATTTTAACAAAATATTAACGCTTACAATTTACGCGTTAAGATAC
ATTGATGAGTTTGGACAAACCACAACTAGAATGCAGTGAAAAAAATGCTTTATTTGTGAAATTTGTGATG
CTATTGCTTTATTTGTAACCATTATAAGCTGCAATAAACAAGTTAACAACAACAATTGCATTCATTTTAT
GTTTCAGGTTCAGGGGGAGGTGTGGGAGGTTTTTTAAAGCAAGTAAAACCTCTACAAATGTGGTATGGCT
GATTATGATCAGTTATCTAGATCCGGTGGATCCCTACTTGCTATATTGCACGGTACTATACTTTGTGATT
CGACTTCGAGCTGTGCTAGGGGAGGCGGACCCAATGGTTTGGTTAAAGTGATGGTCAGAGGAACTCCTCA
TGTGGCCAATGCTGGCTGTCCCTCCCAAGCTGCTCAGGCCAATGCCACCACCACTTATGCCAGCTCCACT
CAGGGCACCGCTCCCAGCACCCATGCTGGTGCCAACCAGGCCACTGCTGCCTATGCCACCGCTGATCCCA
GTGGTGCCACTAATTCCAGTTACGCCAGCACCAGAAACAACCCTCTCTGTCACAATGACATTGTGGGCAT
TGGCTAACTCGGGGTGCATACTCAGACTACCTATCATGCCGGAAGTTGGTTGGATTACTCTTTCTGTCAC
TACCACATTTGAAGACTCTCTAGGATGATGGATAGTCAGAGAGGTGGGTAGACTAGAGCTTGGTGCTATT
ACCCTTTCTGTCACTATAACATTCGACCCATCTCGCAAGTCAGGCATCTCTAACATTCCATGCAAATCAG
CGCCAGAGATTGGGCCGACCACTCTCTCTGTCACTACCACGTTTGATGCTGGTCGGTTATCGTGAACGTG
CACAGAGGGCTTCAGAGTGTCAGAGGTGGTGTAAGACTCGGTCACAGTGACATTACCATAGCCCAGAGGA
TCGAGAATAGGCTTAGGATGCAGTACACCAGGTCCCGAGGGATAGGTGCTCTCAGAAATTACTGTGGTAG
TGCCGAAATGTGGGGAGATTGGTGGGTGTCCACTAACAACGGGCTCTGTTTCCTGAGGAAGGCAAACTGG
TTCAGTGCTTTGTGGTGGCCAAGAAGGATCAAGGTCTGGATATGATTCTTTTCCTAGGCTGATGTCTGCC
AACTTCTTAAATTTAGGTCCCAGGGTATCCAAGAAGCTGTCATCCAGGTCTTCTCCAATGAAGCTACAAC
AACCCACAGAGCCAGCAGGGGAACCTACACCTTCGATGTCATATATGAGCAAACAGTCATTAGATGGGCG
TCCTTCATCTTCATCTGCGTAAGCATATGCTTTCTGACAGAAGTAGCTTTCCATGAAATTCATATTCAGA
CCTCCTTCTCTACATTCCCTCATAGAATTTCTTCTTAATGTTCCAGAGTATTCTTGACATATCTCAGGCA
TTCCTGAAGTTTTAACTCCCTCTGTTAGTTCAAATCCTGTCATTCTCTCTCCTCCTCCCAGGTCTTGCAT
TTCTCTGCCACCATACTCATTTGTATAAACTCCTGAGTTGTCAATGCATTCAATTATATTTGCGTTATCA
GGTGGTATTTGTGGTATGACAGTGGTTATATCCCTGGGTTCAGGCTGTGGTCCTTCTACTGCCCATGAAT
GAATTGCTCCATCTGAACATTCGGGAACAGGCTCAAAGCCAGCTGCACTACGAGGAGCACCTCCACAATC
ACAACAGATCATCAAAAATGGGACCAATCCTAAGACCAAGAATCCCATGATGAGGAGTCCAATGCCAGCA
GGACCAAAATGTACATTGTCTGATAACAAATCTTTGGCTCCGTTTCCGGGTTCAGAAGAATATACTTGGC
TAGAGTCAGTAGAAGTTGTGCTGGTATCATAGTTAGTGGAAGAAGTACTTTCTTGTCTGCCAGTATTGGT
AGTAATTTTAGTGTTCGGCTCTGTATTAGTCCTGTCGTCATTACCAAAACTTTGAATGTTAATATTAATT
GTACCAGTGCAAGTTCTTTGAAGATTATCATCTATAGAGAGAATCGTTCCTTGGTATTTTCCTCCGAGCA
TATTGTACTGTTCCTTGGTAACTTTATTTTTCAAAGTGAGTTTGCCTGTTCTTGAATCAACAGCAAGCAG
GTCAGCTGGATTATTTCCCATTACATACCTAACAGTCGTTGAAGGTCTACCTGTGTCCAGGTCAGTAGCT
ACAAAGTCTCCCACTTTATCATTTGATCCCATATTACCAGTTACAACATATGTCTTTGAACCTGGACGAA
ACACTGGGCCTTCAATTACATTTAACACTGAGAGATCCCCTCATAATTTCCCCAAAGCGTAACCATGTGT
GAATAAATTTTGAGCTAGTAGGGTTGCAGCCACGAGTAAGTCTTCCCTTGTTATTGTGTAGCCAGAATGC
CGCAAAACTTCCATGCCTAAGCGAACTGTTGAGAGTACGTTTCGATTTCTGACTGTGTTAGCCTGGAAGT
GCTTGTCCCAACCTTGTTTCTGAGCATGAACGCCCGCAAGCCAACATGTTAGTTGAAGCATCAGGGCGAT
TAGCAGCATGATATCAAAACGCTCTGAGCTGCTCGTTCGGCTATGGCGTAGGCCTAGTCCGTAGGCAGGA
CTTTTCAAGTCTCGGAAGGTTTCTTCAATCTGCATTCGCTTCGAATAGATATTAACAAGTTGTTTGGGTG
TTCGAATTTCAACAGGTAAGTTAGTTGCTAGAATCCATGGCTCCTTTGCCGACGCTGAGTAGATTTTAGG
TGACGGGTGGTGACAATGAGTCCGTGTCGAGCGCTGATTTTTTCGGCCTTTAGAGCGAGATTTATACAAT
AGAATTTGGCATGAGATTGGATTGCTTTTAGTCAGCCTCTTATAGCCTAAAGTCTTTGAGTGACTAGATG
ACATATCATGTAAGTTGCTGATAGGTTTCCAGTTTTCCGCTCCTAGGTCTGCATATTGTACTTTTCCTCT
TACTCGACTTAACCAGTACCAACCCAGCTTCTCAACGGATTTATACCATGGCACTTTAAAGCCAGCATCA
CTGACAATGAGCGGTGTGGTGTTACTCGGTAGAATGCTCGCAAGGTCGGCTAGAAATTGGTCATGAGCTT
TCTTTGAACATTGCTCTGAAAGCGGGAACGCTTTCTCATAAAGAGTAACAGAACGACCGTGTAGTGCGAC
TGAAGCTCGCAATACCATAAGCCGTTTTTGCTCACGGATATCAGACCAGTCAACAAGTACAATGGGCATC
GTATTGCCCGAACAGATAAAGCTAGCATGCCAACGGTATACAGCGAGTCGCTCTTTGTGGAGGTGACGAT
TACCTAACAATCGGTCGATTCGTTTGATGTTATGTTTTGTTCTCGCTTTGGTTGGCAGGTTACGGCCAAG
TTCGGTAAGAGTGAGAGTTTTACAGTCAAGTAAGGCGTGGCAAGCCAACGTTAAGCTGTTGAGTCGTTTT
AAGTGTAATTCGGGGCAGAATTGGTAAAGAGAGTCGTGTAAAATATCGAGTTCGCACATTTTGTTGTCTG
ATTATTGATTTTTGGCGAAACCATTTGATCATATGACAAGATGTGTATCTACCTTAACTTAATGATTTTG
ATAAAAATCATTAGGGGATTCATCAGCATTTAACACAGTCACAGAAATTGCAGATGCTTTCAGTTTATAT
TGAGACATAATTGAATGATGAAATTCAGCTTTATTTCTGACACCAATACTGAGTTGCAGACTCTGCATAG
CTTCATAATCTAAGGGCTTAACAACCTTTAAAATTCCCACATTTGTTCTTTCATTCATTTCTATCTCAAA
CCAATTTCCTTCATTTCCAGAGATAAAG
Features (pLannotate 1.2.2; 14 found; start..end, strand, type, name):
    975..1682    -  CDS            mCherry: mCherry is a basic (constitutively fluorescent) red fluorescent protein published in 2004, derived from Discosoma sp.. It is reported to be a very rapidly-maturing monomer with low acid sensitivity.
   1727..1930    -  promoter       CMV promoter: human cytomegalovirus (CMV) immediate early promoter
   1931..2234    -  enhancer       CMV enhancer: human cytomegalovirus immediate early enhancer
   2409..2997    -  rep_origin     ori: high-copy-number ColE1/pMB1/pBR322/pUC origin of replication
   3219..3235    +  polyA_signal   bGH poly(A) signal (fragment): bovine growth hormone polyadenylation signal
   3326..3373    -  polyA_signal   HSV TK poly(A) signal: herpes simplex virus thymidine kinase polyadenylation signal (Cole and Stacy, 1985)
   3432..3584    -  CDS            ble (fragment): BLE_KLEPN - Experimental evidence at protein level: Swiss-Prot protein existence level 1. Binding protein with a strong affinity to the bleomycin family of antibiotics. Binds to CL990; an antimitotic-antibiotic compound. From Klebsiella pneumoniae.
   3605..4399    -  CDS            NeoR/KanR: aminoglycoside phosphotransferase from Tn5; aph(3')-II (or nptII); confers resistance to neomycin, kanamycin, and G418 (Geneticin®)
   4434..4791    -  promoter       SV40 promoter: SV40 enhancer and early promoter
   4793..4897    -  promoter       AmpR promoter: bla
   4924..5352    +  rep_origin     f1 ori (sequence partly withheld): f1 bacteriophage origin of replication; arrow indicates direction of (+) strand synthesis
   5386..5507    -  polyA_signal   SV40 poly(A) signal: SV40 polyadenylation signal
   5530..5614    -  CDS            large T antigen (fragment): large T antigen from SV40 (simian virus 40)
   5640..920     -  CDS            DSG1 (across the origin): DSG1_HUMAN - Also known as CDHF4. Experimental evidence at protein level: Swiss-Prot protein existence level 1. Component of intercellular desmosome junctions. Involved in the interaction of plaque proteins and intermediate filaments mediating cell-cell adhesion. From Homo sapiens (Human).
