[The description below was written by a language model from this plasmid's Addgene catalogue record and pLannotate feature annotations shown in this document.]
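Description:
mCherry-Desmoglein1-C-18 is a mammalian expression plasmid built on the mCherry-C1 backbone that produces human desmoglein 1 (DSG1), a cadherin-family component of desmosomal cell-cell junctions, fused to the red fluorescent protein mCherry. The sequenced record is about 9.2 kb. Expression is driven by the human cytomegalovirus immediate-early enhancer and promoter. In the feature table the mCherry coding sequence lies directly downstream of the promoter and is followed, after a short gap consistent with a linker, by the DSG1 open reading frame, which spans the numbering origin of the circular sequence. This places mCherry at the N terminus of the fusion, as the catalogue states. The transcript is terminated by the SV40 polyadenylation signal. The small large T antigen fragment annotated next to it is most likely just part of that SV40-derived region rather than a functional element.

The plasmid replicates in E. coli at high copy from a ColE1/pUC-type origin and also carries an f1 origin for single-stranded DNA production. A single Tn5 aminoglycoside phosphotransferase gene (NeoR/KanR) serves both hosts. The bacterial bla (AmpR) promoter drives it for kanamycin selection in bacteria, and the SV40 early promoter with the HSV TK polyadenylation signal drives it for G418 selection of stably transfected mammalian cells. The short ble and bGH poly(A) fragments are backbone remnants with no evident function.

The stated purpose is fluorescent labelling of desmosomes, with mCherry excitation at 587 nm and emission at 610 nm. That makes it suitable for imaging desmoglein 1 localization in transfected cells. The cloning method is not recorded.
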