Addgene plasmid #55029: mCherry-Desmoglein1-C-18
Purpose: Localization: Desmosomes, Excitation: 587, Emission: 610
Depositing lab: Michael Davidson. Depositing organization: Florida State University, Tallahassee.
Backbone
  Vector backbone: mCherry-C1
  Backbone size w/o insert (bp): 4750
  Vector type: Mammalian Expression
  Selectable markers: Neomycin (select with G418)
Growth in bacteria
  Bacterial resistance: Kanamycin, 50 μg/mL
  Growth temperature: 37°C
  Growth strain: DH5alpha
  Copy number: High Copy
Gene/Insert
  Gene/Insert name: Desmoglein1 (alt name: CAA39976.1)
  Species: H. sapiens (human)
  Entrez Gene: DSG1 (a.k.a. CDHF4, DG1, DSG, EPKHE, EPKHIA, PPKS1, SPPK1)
  Promoter: CMV
  Tag / fusion protein: mCherry (N terminal on backbone)
  Cloning method: Unknown
  Sequencing primers: 5′ CMV-F; 3′ SV40pA-R
Terms and licenses: Academic/Nonprofit Terms; Industry Terms: Not Available to Industry
Depositor comments: . Excitation = 587; Emission = 610
How to cite: mCherry-Desmoglein1-C-18 was a gift from Michael Davidson (Addgene plasmid # 55029)
