>Addgene plasmid #55029 | mCherry-Desmoglein1-C-18 | depositor partial sequence | sequence record 85413 | insert sequence
CAGATCCGCTAGCGCTACCGGTCGCCACCATGGTGAGCAAGGGCGAGGAGGATAACATGGCCATCATCAA
GGAGTTCATGCGCTTCAAGGTGCACATGGAGGGCTCCGTGAACGGCCACGAGTTCGAGATCGAGGGCGAG
GGCGAGGGCCGCCCCTACGAGGGCACCCAGACCGCCAAGCTGAAGGTGACCAAGGGTGGCCCCCTGCCCT
TCGCCTGGGACATCCTGTCCCCTCAGTTCATGTACGGCTCCAAGGCCTACGTGAAGCACCCCGCCGACAT
CCCCGACTACTTGAAGCTGTCCTTCCCCGAGGGCTTCAAGTGGGAGCGCGTGATGAACTTCGAGGACGGC
GGCGTGGTGACCGTGACCCAGGACTCCTCCCTGCAGGACGGCGAGTTCATCTACAAGGTGAAGCTGCGCG
GCACCAACTTCCCCTCCGACGGCCCCGTAATGCAGAAGAAGACCATGGGCTGGGAGGCCTCCTCCGAGCG
GATGTACCCCGAGGACGGCGCCCTGAAGGGCGAGATCAAGCAGAGGCTGAAGCTGAAGGACGGCGGCCAC
TACGACGCTGAGGTCAAGACCACCTACAAGGCCAAGAAGCCCGTGCAGCTGCCCGGCGCCTACAACGTCA
ACATCAAGTTGGACATCACCTCCCACAACGAGGACTACACCATCGTGGAACAGTACGAACGCGCCGAGGG
CCGCCACTCCACCGGCGGCATGGACGAGCTGTACAAGTCCGGACTCAGATCTGGCAGCGGTGGAGGCAGC
GCATCCGGCGGAAGCGGAAGCGACTGGAGTTTCTTCAGAGTAGTTGCAGTGCTGTTCATTTTTCTGGTGG
TGGTAGAAGTTAACAGTGAGTTCCGAATCCAGGTAAGAGATTATAACACTAAAAATGGCACCATCAAATG
GCATTCAATCCGAAGGCAGAAACGTGAATGGATCAAGTTCGCAGCAGCCTGTCGTGAAGGTGAAGACAAC
TCAAAGAGGAACCCAATCGCCAAAATTCACTCAGATTGTGCTGCAAACCAGCAAGTTACATACCGCATCT
CTGGAGTAGGAATTGATCAGCCACCATATGGGATCTTTGTCATTAATCAGAAAACTGGTGAAATTAATAT
AACATCCATAGTTGATCGAGAGGTCACTCCTTTCTTCATTATCTACTGCCGAGCTCTGAACTCAATGGGC
CAAGATTTAGAGAGGCCTCTAGAGCTCAGAGTCAGGGTTTTGGATATAAATGACAACCCTCCAGTGTTTT
CAATGGCTACATTTGCAGGACAAATAGAAGAAAATTCTAATGCAAATACACTGGTGATGATACTCAATGC
TACTGACGCAGATGAACCGAACAATTTGAACTCAAAAATAGCCTTCAAGATTATAAGACAAGAACCTTCA
GATTCACCAATGTTTATTATCAACAGAAATACTGGAGAAATTCGAACGATGAATAATTTTCTAGACAGAG
AGCAATACGGCCAGTATGCTCTTGCTGTAAGAGGCTCTGACCGAGATGGTGGGGCAGATGGCATGTCAGC
GGAATGTGAGTGCAACATTAAAATCCTCGATGTCAATGATAATATCCCTTACATGGAACAGTCTTCATAT
ACCATAGAAATTCAAGAAAATACTCTAAATTCAAATTTGCTCGAAATTAGAGTAATTGATTTGGATGAAG
AGTTCTCAGCTAACTGGATGGCAGTAATTTTCTTTATCTCTGGAAATGAAGGAAATTGGTTTGAGATAGA
AATGAATGAAAGAACAAATGTGGGAATTTTAAAGGTTGTTAAGCCCTTAGATTATGAAGCTATGCAGAGT
CTGCAACTCAGTATTGGTGTCAGAAATAAAGCTGAATTTCATCATTCAATTATGTCTCAATATAAACTGA
AAGCATCTGCAATTTCTGTGACTGTGTTAAATGTAATTGAAGGCCCAGTGTTTCGTCCAGGTTCAAAGAC
ATATGTTGTAACTGGTAATATGGGATCAAATGATAAAGTGGGAGACTTTGTAGCTACTGACCTGGACACA
GGTAGACCTTCAACGACTGTTAGGTATGTAATGGGAAATAATCCAGCTGACCTGCTTGCTGTTGATTCAA
GAACAGGCAAACTCACTTTGAAAAATAAAGTTACCAAGGAACAGTACAATATGCTCGGAGGAAAATACCA
AGGAACGATTCTCTCTATAGATGATAATCTTCAAAGAACTTGCACTGGTACAATTAATATTAACATTCAA
AGTTTTGGTAATGACGACAGGACTAATACAGAGCCGAACACTAAAATTACTACCAATACTGGCAGACAAG
AAAGTACTTCTTCCACTAACTATGATACCAGCACAACTTCTACTGACTCTAGCCAAGTATATTCTTCTGA
ACCCGGAAACGGAGCCAAAGATTTGTTATCAGACAATGTACATTTTGGTCCTGCTGGCATTGGACTCCTC
ATCATGGGATTCTTGGTCTTAGGATTGGTCCCATTTTTGATGATCTGTTGTGATTGTGGAGGTGCTCCTC
GTAGTGCAGCTGGCTTTGAGCCTGTTCCCGAATGTTCAGATGGAGCAATTCATTCATGGGCAGTAGAAGG
ACCACAGCCTGAACCCAGGGATATAACCACTGTCATACCACAAATACCACCTGATAACGCAAATATAATT
GAATGCATTGACAACTCAGGAGTTTATACAAATGAGTATGGTGGCAGAGAAATGCAAGACCTGGGAGGAG
GAGAGAGAATGACAGGATTTGAACTAACAGAGGGAGTTAAAACTTCAGGAATGCCTGAGATATGTCAAGA
ATACTCTGGAACATTAAGAAGAAATTCTATGAGGGAATGTAGAGAAGGAGGTCTGAATATGAATTTCATG
GAAAGCTACTTCTGTCAGAAAGCATATGCTTACGCAGATGAAGATGAAGGACGCCCATCTAATGACTGTT
TGCTCATATATGACATCGAAGGTGTAGGTTCCCCTGCTGGCTCTGTGGGTTGTTGTAGCTTCATTGGAGA
AGACCTGGATGACAGCTTCTTGGATACCCTGGGACCTAAATTTAAGAAGTTGGCAGACATCAGCCTAGGA
AAAGAATCATATCCAGACCTTGATCCTTCTTGGCCACCACAAAGCACTGAACCAGTTTGCCTTCCTCAGG
AAACAGAGCCCGTTGTTAGTGGACACCCACCAATCTCCCCACATTTCGGCACTACCACAGTAATTTCTGA
GAGCACCTATCCCTCGGGACCTGGTGTACTGCATCCTAAGCCTATTCTCGATCCTCTGGGCTATGGTAAT
GTCACTGTGACCGAGTCTTACACCACCTCTGACACTCTGAAGCCCTCTGTGCACGTTCACGATAACCGAC
CAGCATCAAACGTGGTAGTGACAGAGAGAGTGGTCGGCCCAATCTCTGGCGCTGATTTGCATGGAATGTT
AGAGATGCCTGACTTGCGAGATGGGTCGAATGTTATAGTGACAGAAAGGGTAATAGCACCAAGCTCTAGT
CTACCCACCTCTCTGACTATCCATCATCCTAGAGAGTCTTCAAATGTGGTAGTGACAGAAAGAGTAATCC
AACCAACTTCCGGCATGATAGGTAGTCTGAGTATGCACCCCGAGTTAGCCAATGCCCACAATGTCATTGT
GACAGAGAGGGTTGTTTCTGGTGCTGGCGTAACTGGAATTAGTGGCACCACTGGGATCAGCGGTGGCATA
GGCAGCAGTGGCCTGGTTGGCACCAGCATGGGTGCTGGGAGCGGTGCCCTGAGTGGAGCTGGCATAAGTG
GTGGTGGCATTGGCCTGAGCAGCTTGGGAGGGACAGCCAGCATTGGCCACATGAGGAGTTCCTCTGACCA
TCACTTTAACCAAACCATTGGGTCCGCCTCCCCTAGCACAGCTCGAAGTCGAATCACAAAGTATAGTACC
GTGCAATATAGCAAGTAGGGATCCACCGGATCTAGATAACTGATCATAATCAGCCA
