>Addgene plasmid #55029 | mCherry-Desmoglein1-C-18 | addgene partial sequence | sequence record 96294 | mCherry-F 5'-ccccgtaatgcagaagaaga-3'
CCCCGAGGACGGCGCCCTGAAGGGCGAGATCAAGCAGAGGCTGAAGCTGAAGGACGGCGGCCACTACGAC
GCTGAGGTCAAGACCACCTACAAGGCCAAGAAGCCCGTGCAGCTGCCCGGCGCCTACAACGTCAACATCA
AGTTGGACATCACCTCCCACAACGAGGACTACACCATCGTGGAACAGTACGAACGCGCCGAGGGCCGCCA
CTCCACCGGCGGCATGGACGAGCTGTACAAGTCCGGACTCAGATCTGGCAGCGGTGGAGGCAGCGCATCC
GGCGGAAGCGGAAGCGACTGGAGTTTCTTCAGAGTAGTTGCAGTGCTGTTCATTTTTCTGGTGGTGGTAG
AAGTTAACAGTGAGTTCCGAATCCAGGTAAGAGATTATAACACTAAAAATGGCACCATCAAATGGCATTC
AATCCGAAGGCAGAAACGTGAATGGATCAAGTTCGCAGCAGCCTGTCGTGAAGGTGAAGACAACTCAAAG
AGGAACCCAATCGCCAAAATTCACTCAGATTGTGCTGCAAACCAGCAAGTTACATACCGCATCTCTGGAG
TAGGAATTGATCAGCCACCATATGGGATCTTTGTCATTAATCAGAAAACTGGTGAAATTAATATAACATC
CATAGTTGATCGAGAGGTCACTCCTTTCTTCATTATCTACTGCCGAGCTCTGAACTCAATGGGCCAAGAT
TTAGAGAGGCCTCTAGAGCTCAGAGTCAGGGTTTTGGATATAAATGACAACCCTCCAGTGTTTTCAATGG
CTACATTTGCAGGACAAATAGAAGAAAATTCTAATGCAAATACACTGGTGATGATACTCAATGCTACTGA
CGCAGATGAACCGAACAATTTGAACTCAAAA
