>Addgene plasmid #55029 | mCherry-Desmoglein1-C-18 | addgene partial sequence | sequence record 96302 | SV40pA-R 5'-GAAATTTGTGATGCTATTGC-3'
AGTTAACAACAACAATTGCATTCATTTTATGTTTCAGGTTCAGGGGGAGGTGTGGGAGGTTTTTTAAAGC
AAGTAAAACCTCTACAAATGTGGTATGGCTGATTATGATCAGTTATCTAGATCCGGTGGATCCCTACTTG
CTATATTGCACGGTACTATACTTTGTGATTCGACTTCGAGCTGTGCTAGGGGAGGCGGACCCAATGGTTT
GGTTAAAGTGATGGTCAGAGGAACTCCTCATGTGGCCAATGCTGGCTGTCCCTCCCAAGCTGCTCAGGCC
AATGCCACCACCACTTATGCCAGCTCCACTCAGGGCACCGCTCCCAGCACCCATGCTGGTGCCAACCAGG
CCACTGCTGCCTATGCCACCGCTGATCCCAGTGGTGCCACTAATTCCAGTTACGCCAGCACCAGAAACAA
CCCTCTCTGTCACAATGACATTGTGGGCATTGGCTAACTCGGGGTGCATACTCAGACTACCTATCATGCC
GGAAGTTGGTTGGATTACTCTTTCTGTCACTACCACATTTGAAGACTCTCTAGGATGATGGATAGTCAGA
GAGGTGGGTAGACTAGAGCTTGGTGCTATTACCCTTTCTGTCACTATAACATTCGACCCATCTCGCAAGT
CAGGCATCTCTAACATTCCATGCAAATCAGCGCCAGAGATTGGGCCGACCACTCTCTCTGTCACTACCAC
GTTTGATGCTGGTCGGTTATCGTGAACGTGCACAGAGGGCTTCA
